Addgene plasmid #169620: pTS1042
Purpose: Tier-2 co-expression vector encoding PhCMV-driven SEAP coupled to fluorescent reporter iRFP670 and PmPGK1-driven secreted Nluc coupled to fluorescent reporter mTagBFP2 (PhCMV-SEAP-p2A-iRFP670-pA::PmPGK1-IgkSS-Nluc-p2A-mTagBFP2-pA::A3-pA).
Depositing lab: Martin Fussenegger. Depositing organization: ETH Zurich (Swiss Federal Institute of Technology). Publication: A versatile plasmid architecture for mammalian synthetic biology (VAMSyB). Haellman V, Strittmatter T, Bertschi A, Stucheli P, Fussenegger M. Metab Eng. 2021 Jul;66:41-50. doi: 10.1016/j.ymben.2021.04.003. Epub 2021 Apr 18. PubMed 33857582.
Backbone
  Vector backbone: pVH1002 (pUC57-based)
  Backbone size w/o insert (bp): 2689
  Vector type: Mammalian Expression
Growth in bacteria
  Bacterial resistance: Ampicillin, 100 μg/mL
  Growth temperature: 37°C
  Growth strain: DH5alpha
  Copy number: High Copy
Gene/Insert
  Gene/Insert name: PCMV-driven expression of SEAP and iRFP and PPGK-driven expression of secreted Nluc and mTagBFP2 (alt name: PCMV-SEAP-p2a-iRFP::PPGK-IgkSS-Nluc-p2a-mTagBFP2::A3)
  Species: H. sapiens (human); Synthetic
  Promoter: PhCMV / PPGK
  Cloning method: Restriction Enzyme; 5′ cloning site Unknown (unknown if destroyed)
  Sequencing primers: 5′ AmpStart; 3′ CTGGCACGACAGGTTTCCCGACTGG
Terms and licenses: Academic/Nonprofit Terms; Industry Terms: Not Available to Industry
How to cite: pTS1042 was a gift from Martin Fussenegger (Addgene plasmid # 169620 ; http://n2t.net/addgene:169620 ; RRID:Addgene_169620)
