[The description below was written by a language model from this plasmid's Addgene catalogue record and pLannotate feature annotations shown in this document.]
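Description:
pTS1042 is a mammalian expression plasmid from the VAMSyB (versatile plasmid architecture for mammalian synthetic biology) collection, classed there as a Tier-2 co-expression vector. It is built on pVH1002, a pUC57-derived backbone. The sequenced record is 7,895 nt and carries a high-copy ColE1/pUC origin and a β-lactamase gene with its own promoter for ampicillin selection in E. coli. Short lacZα, lacI and CAP-site fragments near the origin are remnants of the pUC-type backbone. No mammalian selection marker is annotated.

The payload consists of two independent transcription units arranged in tandem, followed by a third position recorded as "A3-pA". This position appears to be an unfilled assembly slot with a polyadenylation signal, though the record does not explain it further. In the first unit, the human CMV immediate-early enhancer and promoter drive human placental secreted alkaline phosphatase (SEAP, annotated as an ALPP fragment). SEAP is joined through a P2A self-cleaving peptide to the near-infrared fluorescent protein iRFP670, which needs biliverdin as a cofactor, and the unit ends with the bGH polyadenylation signal. In the second unit, the mouse PGK1 promoter drives NanoLuc luciferase fused to an Igκ leader for secretion. NanoLuc is linked by P2A to the blue fluorescent protein mTagBFP2, and the unit is terminated by a synthetic poly(A) signal.

Each unit therefore yields a secreted enzyme that can be measured in the culture supernatant and an intracellular fluorescent protein that marks the expressing cells. The four readouts are distinct, so the output of both promoters can be measured from a single plasmid. The construct is suited to demonstrating or benchmarking multi-gene co-expression within this modular architecture.
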