Features (pLannotate 1.2.2; 19 found; start..end, strand, type, name):
    851..955     -  promoter       AmpR promoter: bla
   1101..1404    +  enhancer       CMV enhancer: human cytomegalovirus immediate early enhancer
   1405..1608    +  promoter       CMV promoter: human cytomegalovirus (CMV) immediate early promoter
   1604..1637    +  LTR            5' LTR (truncated) (fragment): truncated 5' long terminal repeat (LTR) from HIV-1
   1653..1671    +  promoter       T7 promoter: promoter for bacteriophage T7 RNA polymerase
   1745..3241    +  CDS            ALPP (fragment): PPB1_HUMAN - Also known as PLAP. Experimental evidence at protein level: Swiss-Prot protein existence level 1. From Homo sapiens (Human).
   3353..4282    +  CDS            iRFP670: iRFP670 is a basic (constitutively fluorescent) near ir fluorescent protein published in 2013, derived from Rhodopseudomonas palustris CGA009. It has low acid sensitivity. It requires the cofactor biliverdin for fluorescence.
   4349..4573    +  polyA_signal   bGH poly(A) signal: bovine growth hormone polyadenylation signal
   4582..4599    +  promoter       SV40 promoter (fragment): SV40 enhancer and early promoter
   4621..5120    +  promoter       PGK promoter: mouse phosphoglycerate kinase 1 promoter
   5173..5232    +  sig_peptide    Igκ leader: leader sequence from mouse immunoglobulin κ light chain
   5251..5763    +  CDS            Nluc: NanoLuc® luciferase human codon-optimized
   5866..6573    +  CDS            mTagBFP2: mTagBFP2 is a basic (constitutively fluorescent) blue fluorescent protein published in 2011, derived from Entacmaea quadricolor. It is reported to be a very rapidly-maturing monomer with very low acid sensitivity.
   6651..6672    +  polyA_signal   poly(A) signal (fragment): synthetic polyadenylation signal
   6712..6728    -  CDS            lacZα (fragment): LacZα fragment of β-galactosidase; lacZ fragment
   6867..6888    -  protein_bind   CAP binding site: CAP binding activates transcription in the presence of cAMP. E. coli catabolite activator protein
   6901..6993    -  CDS            lacI (fragment): lac repressor; lacI; The lac repressor binds to the lac operator to inhibit transcription in E. coli. This inhibition can be relieved by adding lactose or isopropyl-β-D-thiogalactopyranoside (IPTG).
   7176..7764    -  rep_origin     ori: high-copy-number ColE1/pMB1/pBR322/pUC origin of replication
   7885..850     -  CDS            AmpR (across the origin): β-lactamase; bla; confers resistance to ampicillin, carbenicillin, and related antibiotics
>Addgene plasmid #169620 | pTS1042 | addgene full sequence | sequence record 365622 | Addgene NGS Result
TAATCAGTGAGGCACCTATCTCAGCGATCTGTCTATTTCGTTCATCCATAGTTGCCTGACTCCCCGTCGT
GTAGATAACTACGATACGGGAGGGCTTACCATCTGGCCCCAGTGCTGCAATGATACCGCGGCTCCCACGC
TCACCGGCTCCAGATTTATCAGCAATAAACCAGCCAGCCGGAAGGGCCGAGCGCAGAAGTGGTCCTGCAA
CTTTATCCGCCTCCATCCAGTCTATTAATTGTTGCCGGGAAGCTAGAGTAAGTAGTTCGCCAGTTAATAG
TTTGCGCAACGTTGTTGCCATTGCTACAGGCATCGTGGTGTCACGCTCGTCGTTTGGTATGGCTTCATTC
AGCTCCGGTTCCCAACGATCAAGGCGAGTTACATGATCCCCCATGTTGTGCAAAAAAGCGGTTAGCTCCT
TCGGTCCTCCGATCGTTGTCAGAAGTAAGTTGGCCGCAGTGTTATCACTCATGGTTATGGCAGCACTGCA
TAATTCTCTTACTGTCATGCCATCCGTAAGATGCTTTTCTGTGACTGGTGAGTACTCAACCAAGTCATTC
TGAGAATAGTGTATGCGGCGACCGAGTTGCTCTTGCCCGGCGTCAATACGGGATAATACCGCGCCACATA
GCAGAACTTTAAAAGTGCTCATCATTGGAAAACGTTCTTCGGGGCGAAAACTCTCAAGGATCTTACCGCT
GTTGAGATCCAGTTCGATGTAACCCACTCGTGCACCCAACTGATCTTCAGCATCTTTTACTTTCACCAGC
GTTTCTGGGTGAGCAAAAACAGGAAGGCAAAATGCCGCAAAAAAGGGAATAAGGGCGACACGGAAATGTT
GAATACTCATACTCTTCCTTTTTCAATATTATTGAAGCATTTATCAGGGTTATTGTCTCATGAGCGGATA
CATATTTGAATGTATTTAGAAAAATAAACAAATAGGGGTTCCGCGCACATTTCCCCGAAAAGTGCCACCT
GACGTCTAAGAAACCAAGATCTCCACGCGTGGTACCCTCGAGTTGACATTGATTATTGAGTAGTTATTAA
TAGTAATCAATTACGGGGTCATTAGTTCATAGCCCATATATGGAGTTCCGCGTTACATAACTTACGGTAA
ATGGCCCGCCTGGCTGACCGCCCAACGACCCCCGCCCATTGACGTCAATAATGACGTATGTTCCCATAGT
AACGCCAATAGGGACTTTCCATTGACGTCAATGGGTGGAGTATTTACGGTAAACTGCCCACTTGGCAGTA
CATCAAGTGTATCATATGCCAAGTACGCCCCCTATTGACGTCAATGACGGTAAATGGCCCGCCTGGCATT
ATGCCCAGTACATGACCTTATGGGACTTTCCTACTTGGCAGTACATCTACGTATTAGTCATCGCTATTAC
CATGGTGATGCGGTTTTGGCAGTACATCAATGGGCGTGGATAGCGGTTTGACTCACGGGGATTTCCAAGT
CTCCACCCCATTGACGTCAATGGGAGTTTGTTTTGGCACCAAAATCAACGGGACTTTCCAAAATGTCGTA
ACAACTCCGCCCCATTGACGCAAATGGGCGGTAGGCGTGTACGGTGGGAGGTCTATATAAGCAGAGCTCT
CTGGCTAACTAGAGAACCCACTGCTTACTGGCTTATCGAAATTAATACGACTCACTATAGGGAGACCCAA
GCTGTTCGAAGCGGAATTCACCATGACTAGTCTGCTGCTGCTGCTGCTGGGCCTGAGACTGCAGCTGAGC
CTGGGCATCATCCCCGTGGAGGAGGAGAACCCCGACTTCTGGAACAGAGAGGCCGCCGAGGCCCTGGGCG
CCGCCAAGAAGCTGCAGCCCGCCCAGACCGCCGCCAAGAACCTGATCATCTTCCTGGGCGACGGCATGGG
CGTGAGCACCGTGACCGCCGCCAGAATCCTGAAGGGCCAGAAGAAGGACAAGCTGGGCCCCGAGATCCCC
CTGGCCATGGACAGATTCCCCTACGTGGCCCTGAGCAAGACCTACAACGTGGACAAGCACGTGCCCGACA
GCGGCGCCACCGCCACCGCCTACCTGTGCGGCGTGAAGGGCAACTTCCAGACCATCGGCCTGAGCGCCGC
CGCCAGATTCAACCAGTGCAACACCACCAGAGGCAACGAGGTGATCAGCGTGATGAACAGAGCCAAGAAG
GCCGGCAAGAGCGTGGGCGTGGTGACCACCACCAGAGTGCAGCACGCCAGCCCCGCCGGCACCTACGCCC
ACACCGTGAACAGAAACTGGTACAGCGACGCCGACGTGCCCGCCAGCGCCAGACAGGAGGGCTGCCAGGA
CATCGCCACCCAGCTGATCAGCAACATGGACATCGACGTGATCCTGGGCGGCGGCAGAAAGTACATGTTC
AGAATGGGCACCCCCGACCCCGAGTACCCCGACGACTACAGCCAGGGCGGCACCAGACTGGACGGCAAGA
ACCTGGTGCAGGAGTGGCTGGCCAAGAGACAGGGCGCCAGATACGTGTGGAACAGAACCGAGCTGATGCA
GGCCAGCCTGGACCCCAGCGTGACCCACCTGATGGGCCTGTTCGAGCCCGGCGACATGAAGTACGAGATC
CACAGAGACAGCACCCTGGACCCCAGCCTGATGGAGATGACCGAGGCCGCCCTGAGACTGCTGAGCAGAA
ACCCCAGAGGCTTCTTCCTGTTCGTGGAGGGCGGCAGAATCGACCACGGCCACCACGAGAGCAGAGCCTA
CAGAGCCCTGACCGAGACCATCATGTTCGACGACGCCATCGAGAGAGCCGGCCAGCTGACCAGCGAGGAG
GACACCCTGAGCCTGGTGACCGCCGACCACAGCCACGTGTTCAGCTTCGGCGGCTACCCCCTGAGAGGCA
GCAGCATCTTCGGCCTGGCCCCCGGCAAGGCCAGAGACAGAAAGGCCTACACCGTGCTGCTGTACGGCAA
CGGCCCCGGCTACGTGCTGAAGGACGGCGCCAGACCCGACGTGACCGAGAGCGAGAGCGGCAGCCCCGAG
TACAGACAGCAGAGCGCCGTGCCCCTGGACGAGGAGACCCACGCCGGCGAGGACGTGGCCGTGTTCGCCA
GAGGCCCCCAGGCCCACCTGGTGCACGGCGTGCAGGAGCAGACCTTCATCGCCCACGTGATGGCCTTCGC
CGCCTGCCTGGAGCCCTACACCGCCTGCGACCTGGCCCCCCCCGCCGGCACCACCGACGCCGCCCACCCC
GGCTACAGCAGAGTGGGCGCCGCCGGCAGATTCGAGCAGACCGCTAGTGGTGGTTCTGGTGGAAGCGGAG
CTACTAACTTCAGCCTGCTGAAGCAGGCTGGTGACGTGGAGGAGAACCCTGGACCTGCTAGTGCGCGTAA
GGTCGATCTCACCTCCTGCGATCGCGAGCCGATCCACATCCCCGGCAGCATTCAGCCGTGCGGCTGCCTG
CTTGCCTGCGACGCGCAGGCGGTGCGGATCACGCGCATTACGGAAAATGCCGGCGCGTTCTTTGGACGCG
AAACTCCGCGGGTCGGTGAGCTACTCGCCGATTACTTCGGCGAGACCGAAGCCCATGCGCTGCGCAACGC
ACTGGCGCAGTCCTCCGATCCAAAGCGACCGGCGCTGATCTTCGGTTGGCGCGACGGCCTGACCGGCCGC
ACCTTCGACATCTCACTGCATCGCCATGACGGTACATCGATCATCGAGTTCGAGCCTGCGGCGGCCGAAC
AGGCCGACAATCCGCTGCGGCTGACGCGGCAGATCATCGCGCGCACCAAAGAACTGAAGTCGCTCGAAGA
GATGGCCGCACGGGTGCCGCGCTATCTGCAGGCGATGCTCGGCTATCACCGCGTGATGTTGTACCGCTTC
GCGGACGACGGCTCCGGGATGGTGATCGGCGAGGCGAAGCGCAGCGACCTCGAGAGCTTTCTCGGTCAGC
ACTTTCCGGCGTCGCTGGTCCCGCAGCAGGCGCGGCTACTGTACTTGAAGAACGCGATCCGCGTGGTCTC
GGATTCGCGCGGCATCAGCAGCCGGATCGTGCCCGAGCACGACGCCTCCGGCGCCGCGCTCGATCTGTCG
TTCGCGCACCTGCGCAGCATCTCGCCCTGCCATCTCGAATTTCTGCGGAACATGGGCGTCAGCGCCTCGA
TGTCGCTGTCGATCATCATTGACGGCACGCTATGGGGATTGATCATCTGTCATCATTACGAGCCGCGTGC
CGTGCCGATGGCGCAGCGCGTCGCGGCCGAAATGTTCGCCGACTTCTTATCGCTGCACTTCACCGCCGCC
CACCACCAACGCGCTAGCGGATCCACCGGTGTCTAGAAAGCTTTGAGGCCGGCCTGCAGGCCCGCTGATC
AGCCTCGACTGTGCCTTCTAGTTGCCAGCCATCTGTTGTTTGCCCCTCCCCCGTGCCTTCCTTGACCCTG
GAAGGTGCCACTCCCACTGTCCTTTCCTAATAAAATGAGGAAATTGCATCGCATTGTCTGAGTAGGTGTC
ATTCTATTCTGGGGGGTGGGGTGGGGCAGGACAGCAAGGGGGAGGATTGGGAAGACAATAGCAGGCATGC
TGGGGATGCGGTGGGCTCTATGGTAGCTTAGGAGGCGGAAAGAACCAGCGCGTGGTACCCTCGAGCTACC
GGGTAGGGGAGGCGCTTTTCCCAAGGCAGTCTGGAGCATGCGCTTTAGCAGCCCCGCTGGGCACTTGGCG
CTACACAAGTGGCCTCTGGCCTCGCACACATTCCACATCCACCGGTAGGCGCCAACCGGCTCCGTTCTTT
GGTGGCCCCTTCGCGCCACCTTCTACTCCTCCCCTAGTCAGGAAGTTCCCCCCCGCCCCGCAGCTCGCGT
CGTGCAGGACGTGACAAATGGAAGTAGCACGTCTCAGTAGTCTCGTGCAGATGGACAGCACCGCTGAGCA
ATGGAAGCGGGTAGGCCTTTGGGGCAGCGGCCAATAGCAGCTTTGCTCCTTCGCTTTCTGGGCTCAGAGG
CTGGGAAGGGGTGGGTCCGGGGGCGGGCTCAGGGGCGGGCTCAGGGGCGGGGCGGGCGCCCGAAGGTCCT
CCGGAGGCCCGGCATTCTGCACGCTTCAAAAGCGCACGTCTGCCGCGCTGTTCTCCTCTTCCTCATCTCC
GGGCCTTTCGACCTCCAGCCCGAGCTCGGTATAGGTTCGAAGCGGAATTCACCATGACTAGTGAGACAGA
CACACTCCTGCTATGGGTACTGCTGCTCTGGGTTCCAGGTTCCACTGGTGACGCTAGTGGTGGTTCTGGT
ATGGTCTTCACACTCGAAGATTTCGTTGGGGACTGGCGACAGACAGCCGGCTACAACCTGGACCAAGTCC
TTGAACAGGGAGGTGTGTCCAGTTTGTTTCAGAATCTCGGGGTGTCCGTAACTCCGATCCAAAGGATTGT
CCTGAGCGGTGAAAATGGGCTGAAGATCGACATCCATGTCATCATCCCGTATGAAGGTCTGAGCGGCGAC
CAAATGGGCCAGATCGAAAAAATTTTTAAGGTGGTGTACCCTGTGGATGATCATCACTTTAAGGTGATCC
TGCACTATGGCACACTGGTAATCGACGGGGTTACGCCGAACATGATCGACTATTTCGGACGGCCGTATGA
AGGCATCGCCGTGTTCGACGGCAAAAAGATCACTGTAACAGGGACCCTGTGGAACGGCAACAAAATTATC
GACGAGCGCCTGATCAACCCCGACGGCTCCCTGCTGTTCCGAGTAACCATCAACGGAGTGACCGGCTGGC
GGCTGTGCGAACGCATTCTGGCGGCTAGTGGTGGTTCTGGTGGAAGCGGAGCTACTAACTTCAGCCTGCT
GAAGCAGGCTGGTGACGTGGAGGAGAACCCTGGACCTGCTAGTGGTGGTTCTGGTGTGTCTAAGGGCGAA
GAGCTGATTAAGGAGAACATGCACATGAAGCTGTACATGGAGGGCACCGTGGACAACCATCACTTCAAGT
GCACATCCGAGGGCGAAGGCAAGCCCTACGAGGGCACCCAGACCATGAGAATCAAGGTGGTCGAGGGCGG
CCCTCTCCCCTTCGCCTTCGACATCCTGGCTACTAGCTTCCTCTACGGCAGCAAGACCTTCATCAACCAC
ACCCAGGGCATCCCCGACTTCTTCAAGCAGTCCTTCCCTGAGGGCTTCACATGGGAGAGAGTCACCACAT
ACGAAGACGGGGGCGTGCTGACCGCTACCCAGGACACCAGCCTCCAGGACGGCTGCCTCATCTACAACGT
CAAGATCAGAGGGGTGAACTTCACATCCAACGGCCCTGTGATGCAGAAGAAAACACTCGGCTGGGAGGCC
TTCACCGAGACGCTGTACCCCGCTGACGGCGGCCTGGAAGGCAGAAACGACATGGCCCTGAAGCTCGTGG
GCGGGAGCCATCTGATCGCAAACGCCAAGACCACATATAGATCCAAGAAACCCGCTAAGAACCTCAAGAT
GCCTGGCGTCTACTATGTGGACTACAGACTGGAAAGAATCAAGGAGGCCAACAACGAGACCTACGTCGAG
CAGCACGAGGTGGCAGTGGCCAGATACTGCGACCTCCCTAGCAAACTGGGGCACAAACTTAATGCTAGCG
GATCCACCGGTGTCTAGAAAGCTATACAGGTGCACCGCTTTATAATAAAACTGATACAGAGAACGTTATC
ATGTGTGTTGGTTTTTTTTGTGTGTGCGGTTTAAGGGAGCCTCGGTCATAGCTGTTTCCTGTGTAAAACG
ACGGCCAGCGCGGGAGACGGTCAGTTCGTCTCCAGCTCAGAAATTATGAGAGCGTTTAATAAAGTATTGA
CTATGGTTGACAAAACGTGTGTTGGAGTTTTTTGTGTGCTTTGTCATCAACTGAGCCAGTAGGTCGAGGG
TGCCTAATGAGTGAGCTAACTCACATTAATTGCGTTGCGCTCACTGCCCGCTTTCCAGTCGGGAAACCTG
TCGTGCCAGCTGCATTAATGAATCGGCCAACGCGCGGGGAGAGGCGGTTTGCGTATTGGGCGCTCTTCCG
CTTCCTCGCTCACTGACTCGCTGCGCTCGGTCGTTCGGCTGCGGCGAGCGGTATCAGCTCACTCAAAGGC
GGTAATACGGTTATCCACAGAATCAGGGGATAACGCAGGAAAGAACATGTGAGCAAAAGGCCAGCAAAAG
GCCAGGAACCGTAAAAAGGCCGCGTTGCTGGCGTTTTTCCATAGGCTCCGCCCCCCTGACGAGCATCACA
AAAATCGACGCTCAAGTCAGAGGTGGCGAAACCCGACAGGACTATAAAGATACCAGGCGTTTCCCCCTGG
AAGCTCCCTCGTGCGCTCTCCTGTTCCGACCCTGCCGCTTACCGGATACCTGTCCGCCTTTCTCCCTTCG
GGAAGCGTGGCGCTTTCTCATAGCTCACGCTGTAGGTATCTCAGTTCGGTGTAGGTCGTTCGCTCCAAGC
TGGGCTGTGTGCACGAACCCCCCGTTCAGCCCGACCGCTGCGCCTTATCCGGTAACTATCGTCTTGAGTC
CAACCCGGTAAGACACGACTTATCGCCACTGGCAGCAGCCACTGGTAACAGGATTAGCAGAGCGAGGTAT
GTAGGCGGTGCTACAGAGTTCTTGAAGTGGTGGCCTAACTACGGCTACACTAGAAGAACAGTATTTGGTA
TCTGCGCTCTGCTGAAGCCAGTTACCTTCGGAAAAAGAGTTGGTAGCTCTTGATCCGGCAAACAAACCAC
CGCTGGTAGCGGTGGTTTTTTTGTTTGCAAGCAGCAGATTACGCGCAGAAAAAAAGGATCTCAAGAAGAT
CCTTTGATCTTTTCTACGGGGATTATCAAAAAGGATCTTCACCTAGATCCTTTTAAATTAAAAATGAAGT
TTTAAATCAATCTAAAGTATATATGAGTAAACTTGGTCTGACAGTTACCAATGCT
